>Addgene plasmid #236473 | pAP-U2-2 | addgene full sequence | sequence record 468487 | Addgene NGS Result
AAAAAAAAGAAAAATTTGAAATATAAATAACGTTCTTAATACTAACATAACTATTAAAAAAAATAAATAG
GGACCTAGACTTCAGGTTGTCTAACTCCTTCCTTTTCGGTTAGAGCGGATGTGGGAGGAGGGCGTGAATG
TAAGCGTGACATAACTAATTACATGATATCGACAAAGGAAAAGGGGCCTGATTGTTAACTCTTGTAGAGC
TCGTCCATGCCGCCGGTAGAGTGGCGGCCCTCGGCGCGCTCGTATTGCTCGACGATGGTGTAGTCCTCGT
TGTGAGAGGTGATGTCGAGCTTGATGTTGACGTTGTAGGCGCCAGGGAGTTGGACAGGCTTCTTGGCCTT
GTAGGTGGTCTTGACCTCGGCGTCGTAGTGGCCGCCGTCCTTGAGCTTGAGGCGTTGCTTGATCTCGCCC
TTGAGGGCGCCGTCCTCAGGGTACATGCGCTCAGAAGAGGCCTCCCAGCCCATGGTCTTCTTTTGCATGA
CAGGGCCGTCAGAAGGGAAGTTGGTGCCGCGGAGCTTGACCTTGTAGATGAACTCGCCGTCTTGGAGAGA
AGAGTCTTGGGTGACGGTGACGACGCCGCCGTCCTCGAAGTTCATGACGCGCTCCCACTTGAAGCCCTCA
GGGAAAGAGAGCTTGAGGTAGTCAGGGATGTCGGCAGGGTGCTTGACGTAGGCCTTAGAGCCGTACATGA
ATTGAGGAGAGAGGATGTCCCAGGCGAAAGGGAGAGGGCCGCCCTTGGTGACCTTGAGCTTGGCGGTTTG
GGTGCCCTCGTAAGGGCGGCCCTCGCCCTCGCCCTCGATCTCGAACTCGTGGCCGTTGACAGAGCCCTCC
ATGTGGACCTTGAAGCGCATGAACTCCTTGATGATGGCCATGTTGTCCTCCTCGCCCTTAGAGACCATGC
CAGCAGAGCCAGCAGACTTGTAGAGCTCGTCCATGCCGCCGGTAGAGTGGCGGCCCTCGGCGCGCTCGTA
TTGCTCGACGATGGTGTAGTCCTCGTTGTGAGAGGTGATGTCGAGCTTGATGTTGACGTTGTAGGCGCCA
GGGAGTTGGACAGGCTTCTTGGCCTTGTAGGTGGTCTTGACCTCGGCGTCGTAGTGGCCGCCGTCCTTGA
GCTTGAGGCGTTGCTTGATCTCGCCCTTGAGGGCGCCGTCCTCAGGGTACATGCGCTCAGAAGAGGCCTC
CCAGCCCATGGTCTTCTTTTGCATGACAGGGCCGTCAGAAGGGAAGTTGGTGCCGCGGAGCTTGACCTTG
TAGATGAACTCGCCGTCTTGGAGAGAAGAGTCTTGGGTGACGGTGACGACGCCGCCGTCCTCGAAGTTCA
TGACGCGCTCCCACTTGAAGCCCTCAGGGAAAGAGAGCTTGAGGTAGTCAGGGATGTCGGCAGGGTGCTT
GACGTAGGCCTTAGAGCCGTACATGAATTGAGGAGAGAGGATGTCCCAGGCGAAAGGGAGAGGGCCGCCC
TTGGTGACCTTGAGCTTGGCGGTTTGGGTGCCCTCGTAAGGGCGGCCCTCGCCCTCGCCCTCGATCTCGA
ACTCGTGGCCGTTGACAGAGCCCTCCATGTGGACCTTGAAGCGCATGAACTCCTTGATGATGGCCATGTT
GTCCTCCTCGCCCTTAGAGACCATGCCAGAGCCGCCAGAGCCCTTGTAGAGCTCGTCCATGCCGCCGGTA
GAGTGGCGGCCCTCGGCGCGCTCGTATTGCTCGACGATGGTGTAGTCCTCGTTGTGAGAGGTGATGTCGA
GCTTGATGTTGACGTTGTAGGCGCCAGGGAGTTGGACAGGCTTCTTGGCCTTGTAGGTGGTCTTGACCTC
GGCGTCGTAGTGGCCGCCGTCCTTGAGCTTGAGGCGTTGCTTGATCTCGCCCTTGAGGGCGCCGTCCTCA
GGGTACATGCGCTCAGAAGAGGCCTCCCAGCCCATGGTCTTCTTTTGCATGACAGGGCCGTCAGAAGGGA
AGTTGGTGCCGCGGAGCTTGACCTTGTAGATGAACTCGCCGTCTTGGAGAGAAGAGTCTTGGGTGACGGT
GACGACGCCGCCGTCCTCGAAGTTCATGACGCGCTCCCACTTGAAGCCCTCAGGGAAAGAGAGCTTGAGG
TAGTCAGGGATGTCGGCAGGGTGCTTGACGTAGGCCTTAGAGCCGTACATGAATTGAGGAGAGAGGATGT
CCCAGGCGAAAGGGAGAGGGCCGCCCTTGGTGACCTTGAGCTTGGCGGTTTGGGTGCCCTCGTAAGGGCG
GCCCTCGCCCTCGCCCTCGATCTCGAACTCGTGGCCGTTGACAGAGCCCTCCATGTGGACCTTGAAGCGC
ATGAACTCCTTGATGATGGCCATGTTGTCCTCCTCGCCCTTAGAGACCATGTTTAATTAATTGTGTGTGT
GATGGATGAGAGTGGTGCGGGTGAAAGGTCTTGGTCAAGTCGCAAAGTGTTTGTGAAAAAGACGTAGCGG
GGGAAGCGCACACACGCCCGCCTTTTATAGACGAAGCTTCGAGCAGGTCATTTAACGATGCTTAGTAGCA
ATATACAATAAAGCCTAATTGGGACTAATTACGGTCACGTGAAAAACTCACCATGTAGCCTTTTATGGAA
ATATTGTACACGCTACTAAGCCACTGTAATATCGGCCTCATCGTCTCCGCTTGGAGCATAAAACCCAGCG
CTGGGAACATATATACACAATTACAGTAACAATAACAAGAGGACAGATACTACCAAAATGTGTGGGGAAG
CGGGTAAGCTGCCACAGCAATTAATGCACAACATTTAACCTACATTCTTCCTTATCGGATCTTCAAAACC
CTTAAAAACATATGCCTCACCCTAACATATTTTCCAATTAACCCTCAATATTTCTCTGTCACCCGGCCTC
TATTTTCCATTTTCTTCTTTACCCGCCACGCGTTTTTTTCTTTCAAATTTTTTTCTTCCTTCTTCTTTTT
CTTCCACGTCCTCTTGCATAAATAAATAAACCGTTTTGAAACCAAACTCGCCTCTCTCTCTCCTTTTTGA
AATATTTTTGGGTTTGTTTGATCCTTTCCTTCCCAATCTCTCTTGTTTAATATATATTCATTTATATCAC
GCTCTCTTTTTATCTTCCTTTTTTTCCTCTCTCTTGTATTCTTCCTTCCCCTTTCTACTCAAACCAAGAA
GAAAAAGAAAAGGTCAATCTTTGTTAAAGAATAGGATCTTCTACTACATCAGCTTTTAGATTTTTCACGC
TTACTGCTTTTTTCTTCCCAAGATCGAAAATTTACTGAATTAACAAAACCTTAAGATGTCTAAGGGCGAG
GAGCTCTTCACCGGCGTCGTCCCTATCCTCGTCGAGCTCGACGGCGACGTCAACGGCCACAAGTTCTCTG
TCTCTGGCGAGGGCGAGGGCGACGCCACCTACGGCAAGCTCACCCTCAAGTTCATCTGCACCACCGGCAA
GCTCCCTGTCCCTTGGCCTACCCTCGTCACCACCTTCGGCTACGGCGTCCAATGCTTCGCCCGCTACCCT
GACCACATGAAGCAACACGACTTCTTCAAGTCTGCCATGCCTGAGGGCTACGTCCAAGAGCGCACCATCT
TCTTCAAGGACGACGGCAACTACAAGACCCGCGCCGAGGTCAAGTTCGAGGGCGACACCCTCGTCAACCG
CATCGAGCTCAAGGGCATCGACTTCAAGGAGGACGGCAACATCCTCGGCCACAAGCTCGAGTACAACTAC
AACTCTCACAACGTCTACATCATGGCCGACAAGCAAAAGAACGGCATCAAGGTCAACTTCAAGATCCGCC
ACAACATCGAGGACGGCTCTGTCCAACTCGCCGACCACTACCAACAAAACACCCCTATCGGCGACGGCCC
TGTCCTCCTCCCTGACAACCACTACCTCTCTACCCAATCTGCCCTCTCTAAGGACCCTAACGAGAAGCGC
GACCACATGGTCCTCCTCGAGTTCGTCACCGCCGCCGGCATCACCCACGGCATGGACGAGCTCTACAAGG
GCTCTGGCGGCTCTGGCATGTCTAAGGGCGAGGAGCTCTTCACCGGCGTCGTCCCTATCCTCGTCGAGCT
CGACGGCGACGTCAACGGCCACAAGTTCTCTGTCTCTGGCGAGGGCGAGGGCGACGCCACCTACGGCAAG
CTCACCCTCAAGTTCATCTGCACCACCGGCAAGCTCCCTGTCCCTTGGCCTACCCTCGTCACCACCTTCG
GCTACGGCGTCCAATGCTTCGCCCGCTACCCTGACCACATGAAGCAACACGACTTCTTCAAGTCTGCCAT
GCCTGAGGGCTACGTCCAAGAGCGCACCATCTTCTTCAAGGACGACGGCAACTACAAGACCCGCGCCGAG
GTCAAGTTCGAGGGCGACACCCTCGTCAACCGCATCGAGCTCAAGGGCATCGACTTCAAGGAGGACGGCA
ACATCCTCGGCCACAAGCTCGAGTACAACTACAACTCTCACAACGTCTACATCATGGCCGACAAGCAAAA
GAACGGCATCAAGGTCAACTTCAAGATCCGCCACAACATCGAGGACGGCTCTGTCCAACTCGCCGACCAC
TACCAACAAAACACCCCTATCGGCGACGGCCCTGTCCTCCTCCCTGACAACCACTACCTCTCTACCCAAT
CTGCCCTCTCTAAGGACCCTAACGAGAAGCGCGACCACATGGTCCTCCTCGAGTTCGTCACCGCCGCCGG
CATCACCCACGGCATGGACGAGCTCTACAAGTCTGCTGGCTCTGCTGGCATGTCTAAGGGCGAGGAGCTC
TTCACCGGCGTCGTCCCTATCCTCGTCGAGCTCGACGGCGACGTCAACGGCCACAAGTTCTCTGTCTCTG
GCGAGGGCGAGGGCGACGCCACCTACGGCAAGCTCACCCTCAAGTTCATCTGCACCACCGGCAAGCTCCC
TGTCCCTTGGCCTACCCTCGTCACCACCTTCGGCTACGGCGTCCAATGCTTCGCCCGCTACCCTGACCAC
ATGAAGCAACACGACTTCTTCAAGTCTGCCATGCCTGAGGGCTACGTCCAAGAGCGCACCATCTTCTTCA
AGGACGACGGCAACTACAAGACCCGCGCCGAGGTCAAGTTCGAGGGCGACACCCTCGTCAACCGCATCGA
GCTCAAGGGCATCGACTTCAAGGAGGACGGCAACATCCTCGGCCACAAGCTCGAGTACAACTACAACTCT
CACAACGTCTACATCATGGCCGACAAGCAAAAGAACGGCATCAAGGTCAACTTCAAGATCCGCCACAACA
TCGAGGACGGCTCTGTCCAACTCGCCGACCACTACCAACAAAACACCCCTATCGGCGACGGCCCTGTCCT
CCTCCCTGACAACCACTACCTCTCTACCCAATCTGCCCTCTCTAAGGACCCTAACGAGAAGCGCGACCAC
ATGGTCCTCCTCGAGTTCGTCACCGCCGCCGGCATCACCCACGGCATGGACGAGCTCTACAAGGGTGGAT
CCTAGGCGCCGCGAATTTCTTATGATTTATGATTTTTATTATTAAATAAGTTATAAAAAAAATAAGTGTA
TACAAATTTTAAAGTGACTCTTAGGTTTTAAAACGAAAATTCTTATTCTTGAGTAACTCTTTCCTGTAGG
TCAGGTTGCTTTCTCAGGTATAGTATGAGGTCGCTCTTATTGACCACACCTCTACCGGCAGATCCGCTAG
GGATAACAGGGTAATACATATCACTGACATTTGAGAAGCTGGGATATTGTTCAGGCAGGACGAGGATGTG
TGCTTTTCTACGGTCAGGAACCGACAGGAAACATCGAAGCCTCCGATACGGAGGACAGACTGGAAACTGA
ATTGAGGATCATATTTGGAGGACTACTTTTTCAAGGCGCATGTTGGAGTGAAGATACAAAAAAGTGTAGA
GCAGCTTGGGATTCATCCATCATCACCATCATCTTCATAATCACTTTACCTCCGTCTCAACTCATGAGTT
GGTCCGATTGACCTTGGGAGCTGACTACCAACAATGGTTCGGATCGCACGGCACAAGATTTGATTGATCA
GCGAGCTGGTCCCTGATGTGTCCGGATGATTTGTGTTGTATACGGAGGGCTCCACAATGATTGAGAAACG
GCAAGACTTGCTGCAAGATTCGGCACTCACGATCGACCATGCGAGAAGAGCTTGTAGGCCGCTGAACGAA
TTGGGTGATATCGCCTACCCATTTAAGAACAGTGACGAAGACATCACAAGCAAACCATATTCGAAGATCC
GGTTTGAGTGAATGAATCAAAAAAGATGAAAGGGACGTAGGCGTGAACATGCGTTAAGCGGGCTTTGAAA
GTGCGTCTCCCTCTCTTTCTCTTTTATGCCTCGATAGCTGTTGAACACTCTCTCGCCTGCAATCACCTAC
TTCATTCTGCTCTTCTACAAGAAGCCGGTCCAAACAAGTGGAAGCCCATAAGGATATATGGACGTGACCC
GTATGATAGAACAATGTTATGCTCGGTTTCGATTCTGTCAAACTATGGATATGTGGTTGAGCTATGTCTA
GGCTGCCCAAAGCCTCTCGTTAGCCATGAACAGGTCTCTGGTATCAAGATGTTTGAACAAATGACTTTGA
GCTTGTCGATTCTTGTAGTGTTGGTGCATGCTAGCTCCAGCAGAATCTTTCTTCCATACCAACGGTTTCT
TGACCTTTGACCAAGCATAGTCATGTCTGCACTCCTGCCAGCACCACCAACATACGCCGACTTCACCTAG
AGCAAGAACCAAGAGATCTAATAGAGGCAGGATGCGTGTGCGAATGCCACAGTGATGATGGTTTTTGTCT
ACCTGATACTCGGGAGCTTGTTTGAAGCTGTCGACAAGATCTAGGACGTCGCCATCGTAGGGTTCAGGCG
GATCTGAGGTTGCAAAGATGGTGCTTTGCAAGGAAAGAGTGTTGATACGTTTGAAGAATTTGATGGTCTG
ACCCAATTGGAACAAATCGCATTCGGGCGAGGAGTCGTAGCCCAGCTTACACTGTCGCTCGCGAGACGTG
TATAGGAGCTCCAGCTTTTGTTCCCTTTAGTGAGGGTTAATTGCGCGCTTGGCGTAATCATGGTCATAGC
TGTTTCCTGTGTGAAATTGTTATCCGCTCACAATTCCACACAACATACGAGCCGGAAGCATAAAGTGTAA
AGCCTGGGGTGCCTAATGAGTGAGCTAACTCACATTAATTGCGTTGCGCTCACTGCCCGCTTTCCAGTCG
GGAAACCTGTCGTGCCAGCTGCATTAATGAATCGGCCAACGCGCGGGGAGAGGCGGTTTGCGTATTGGGC
GCTCTTCCGCTTCCTCGCTCACTGACTCGCTGCGCTCGGTCGTTCGGCTGCGGCGAGCGGTATCAGCTCA
CTCAAAGGCGGTAATACGGTTATCCACAGAATCAGGGGATAACGCAGGAAAGAACATGTGAGCAAAAGGC
CAGCAAAAGGCCAGGAACCGTAAAAAGGCCGCGTTGCTGGCGTTTTTCCATAGGCTCCGCCCCCCTGACG
AGCATCACAAAAATCGACGCTCAAGTCAGAGGTGGCGAAACCCGACAGGACTATAAAGATACCAGGCGTT
TCCCCCTGGAAGCTCCCTCGTGCGCTCTCCTGTTCCGACCCTGCCGCTTACCGGATACCTGTCCGCCTTT
CTCCCTTCGGGAAGCGTGGCGCTTTCTCATAGCTCACGCTGTAGGTATCTCAGTTCGGTGTAGGTCGTTC
GCTCCAAGCTGGGCTGTGTGCACGAACCCCCCGTTCAGCCCGACCGCTGCGCCTTATCCGGTAACTATCG
TCTTGAGTCCAACCCGGTAAGACACGACTTATCGCCACTGGCAGCAGCCACTGGTAACAGGATTAGCAGA
GCGAGGTATGTAGGCGGTGCTACAGAGTTCTTGAAGTGGTGGCCTAACTACGGCTACACTAGAAGAACAG
TATTTGGTATCTGCGCTCTGCTGAAGCCAGTTACCTTCGGAAAAAGAGTTGGTAGCTCTTGATCCGGCAA
ACAAACCACCGCTGGTAGCGGTGGTTTTTTTGTTTGCAAGCAGCAGATTACGCGCAGAAAAAAAGGATCT
CAAGAAGATCCTTTGATCTTTTCTACGGGGTCTGACGCTCAGTGGAACGAAAACTCACGTTAAGGGATTT
TGGTCATGAGATTATCAAAAAGGATCTTCACCTAGATCCTTTTAAATTAAAAATGAAGTTTTAAATCAAT
CTAAAGTATATATGAGTAAACTTGGTCTGACAGTTACCAATGCTTAATCAGTGAGGCACCTATCTCAGCG
ATCTGTCTATTTCGTTCATCCATAGTTGCCTGACTCCCCGTCGTGTAGATAACTACGATACGGGAGGGCT
TACCATCTGGCCCCAGTGCTGCAATGATACCGCGAGACCCACGCTCACCGGCTCCAGATTTATCAGCAAT
AAACCAGCCAGCCGGAAGGGCCGAGCGCAGAAGTGGTCCTGCAACTTTATCCGCCTCCATCCAGTCTATT
AATTGTTGCCGGGAAGCTAGAGTAAGTAGTTCGCCAGTTAATAGTTTGCGCAACGTTGTTGCCATTGCTA
CAGGCATCGTGGTGTCACGCTCGTCGTTTGGTATGGCTTCATTCAGCTCCGGTTCCCAACGATCAAGGCG
AGTTACATGATCCCCCATGTTGTGCAAAAAAGCGGTTAGCTCCTTCGGTCCTCCGATCGTTGTCAGAAGT
AAGTTGGCCGCAGTGTTATCACTCATGGTTATGGCAGCACTGCATAATTCTCTTACTGTCATGCCATCCG
TAAGATGCTTTTCTGTGACTGGTGAGTACTCAACCAAGTCATTCTGAGAATAGTGTATGCGGCGACCGAG
TTGCTCTTGCCCGGCGTCAATACGGGATAATACCGCGCCACATAGCAGAACTTTAAAAGTGCTCATCATT
GGAAAACGTTCTTCGGGGCGAAAACTCTCAAGGATCTTACCGCTGTTGAGATCCAGTTCGATGTAACCCA
CTCGTGCACCCAACTGATCTTCAGCATCTTTTACTTTCACCAGCGTTTCTGGGTGAGCAAAAACAGGAAG
GCAAAATGCCGCAAAAAAGGGAATAAGGGCGACACGGAAATGTTGAATACTCATACTCTTCCTTTTTCAA
TATTATTGAAGCATTTATCAGGGTTATTGTCTCATGAGCGGATACATATTTGAATGTATTTAGAAAAATA
AACAAATAGGGGTTCCGCGCACATTTCCCCGAAAAGTGCCACCTG
[124 nt withheld, positions 9216-9339]
C
[91 nt withheld, positions 9341-9431]
A
[49 nt withheld, positions 9433-9481]
CCTTTGACGTTGGAGTCCACGTTCTTT
[37 nt withheld, positions 9509-9545]
ACCCTATCTCGGTCTATTCTTTTGATTTATAAGGGATTTTGCCGATTTCGGCCTATTGGTTAAAAAAATG
AGCTGATTTAACAAAAATTTAACGCGAATTTTAACAAAATATTAACGCTTACAATTTCCATTCGCCATTC
AGGCTGCGCAACTGTTGGGAAGGGCGATCGGTGCGGGCCTCTTCGCTATTACGCCAGCTGGCGAAAGGGG
GATGTGCTGCAAGGCGATTAAGTTGGGTAACGCCAGGGTTTTCCCAGTCACGACGTTGTAAAACGACGGC
CAGTGAGCGCGCGTAATACGACTCACTATAGGGCGAATTGGGTACCGGGCCCTGAGTGTTGGTGTACGCG
CATACACAATGATCCGCGGAAGGATGTTCCCCCTGCGGTGGCACAGAACAGGCAATCTAACAAGCTCGCC
CTTGCTGCAAGGCACAGAGGAGCTGAAGCCGGCGCATGATTGTTGAAGATCTCCAGGTCTTCGACAGCAA
GCATAAAGGCAAAACGAAACGGGCGCAGAGTCGCAAACCGAGAGCTGCGGAGGGACAAGTTGAGCGACAA
GCGGGGGCAGGAATTGACGAGCTTCCTCCATGCACGTCTCGCGGACCGGAAGCTGCTGCGACCCACACGG
GTGTCGTTGGGACTGGCCTAGAAAGGATTTACATGGCTTGGCTTGGGCTGGCAAGGAAGACTCCGAAGAG
TGGAGTGTTCTCAGGCAGTTCAGAGTCAAGATCAGGAAGGTGCAGACAGTGAAGAGGAGTGTTGATGGAT
GCAGGGATCGCTAGCAGGGCTGCGATAGACGGGGAAGAGCGAATCCGAGCAGAGGTGGTCTCTGAGGTCG
CAGTGCACTACCTGTCAATGGCCCTAGACCCTGCATTGGCGTGCGACTGCGGTCAAGCAGAGTCTTGTGT
TTTGGTGGACACTTGCGGCCTCGAATATGCAGCAGCGGCAGGTTTCAAGCAGCATCCGAAGCCCTCGGGT
CCCACCCCACCTCTGGAGGCTTTTGAGCAGCAATGGCAGGTGGCAGGAGTCGGAAGAGCGAAACTGGCTC
CCGCACGCTGCTTGTCAGAAGGAAGCATAAAGATGGACATGTAGACAGCAGCCTCGCTCTTTGCTGCTTT
CCTTTCCCAACTGCCAGAGCCTCCCCCAGCCTGACCGTCCTTGAGTTGTGGCTTGTTGACTTGTTGACTT
GTTGACTTGTTGACTTGTGATTGTGTACTGCACATCTCCGGCCGTGTCCTCTCGCTTTGACTTGCTCGGC
GCAAAATCTCGACTGCTCTCAGTGGTCTGGGCTGGTGCTCCTCGGTCGTCATTTAACATTTTGCTTGCAA
CTTCCCATCTGGTGCTTCTTGCGTACAAGCATCCTTCCCTCTCAATTGCCTTGATCCATAGCTATTCGAC
AGCTACCCAGTCGCCCAGCCTCCCGCATCTCTTGACCGGCTTCGTCCACGCACCTCCCACACTCCCACAA
AGTCTCGCTCGACGTCGACGCCCGCAATGTCCCGTCACGCAACAATCACCCAGTCATACCAGGAGCGAGC
CTCGCTGCCCAAGACATCACCGGTCGCCTCGTACCTCCTACGATTGATCGCAGCGAAGCAGACAAATCTC
TGTGTCTCGGCAGATGTGTCGACAACCAGAGAGCTGCTGCAACTCGCCGAAGAGGTCGGCGACTCAATAT
GCATGCTCAAGACACACGCCGACATCATTAATGACTTTGGCCCTCGCACCATCGAGGGCCTGAAAGAGAT
TGCTGCCAAGAAGCACTTCCTCGTCTTCGAGGACCGCAAGTTTGGCGACATTGGCAGTAGGTGCCTGCCC
CACCCGTGTCTTCCAATCACCGACCACTGACACAGCTTCTTGCAGGTACCGTGCAAAAGCAGTTCACTGC
CGGCCCTCTGCAGATCGTTCGCTGGGCCAATATCATCAATGCCCACATCTTCCCTGGCCCCGCCATCATC
ACTGCTCTCTCGCAAGCCGCCCACGATGCCGTCAGTTCTCTCAACACTGCTGTCACCACTTCCATCTCGG
CCTCGCCCGTTCCCTCATACATGGACGACAGCGACGAAGTAGACTCGCCTGCACTGTCTCACCACGAAGA
CTCAGACGATCTCGACAGACTCTCGAGCGACGATGACTCCAACCAATTGTCTACATACAGTGACCCCACT
GGTCGCAAGCCAAGCGTCGTTTCCGTATCTACCACTATCAGCACCAAGACAGAAAGCATCTCACCCCAGC
CTACGCCAAACCACCACGGTGGCCCCAACGATTCTATTTCGTCCATCAGCGCCGGCTCGGCTGGTCAAGA
ATCGTCTGCTTTGGCCCGCCTCGGAGAGCCCCCTCTCCTCCGAAGCTTGCTGATCCTCGCAGAGATGAGC
AGTGCAGGCAACTTGATGACTGGCTCATACACTGAACAATGTGTTGTGGAAGCACGCAAGAACCCGGAGT
TCGTCATGGGCTTCATCGCACAACGCACTCTCAATGAGCAGCCTGGTGACAATTTCATCACCATGACTCC
TGGCGTCCAGATTGGCGCCACTGGAGATGGTCTCGGCCAACAGTACAACACTCCGGAAAAGGTCATCGGC
GAAGCTGGCACCGACATCATCATTGTCGGCCGCGGTGTCTACGGTGCTCAAGATAAGAGGGCCAAGGCCG
AGGAATACAGAGTCAGAGCATGGAAGGCATACGAGGGGAGAATTGGCGCTGCTACTGCAACAAAAGGTAG
CAGGTGAGAATTCACTGACAATAAAAAGATTCTTGTTTTCAAGAACTTGTCATTTGTATAGTTTTTTTAT
ATTGTAGTTGTTCTATTTTAATCAAATGTTAGCGTGATTTATATTTTTTTTCGCCTCGACATCATCTGCC
CAGATGCGAAGTTAAGTGCGCAGAAAGTAATATCATGCGTCAATCGTATGTGAATGCTGGTCGCTATACT
GCCCGGGATGTTACATGCGTACACGCGTTTGTACAG
Features (pLannotate 1.2.2; 22 found; start..end, strand, type, name):
    201..908     -  CDS            mCherry: mCherry is a basic (constitutively fluorescent) red fluorescent protein published in 2004, derived from Discosoma sp.. It is reported to be a very rapidly-maturing monomer with low acid sensitivity.
    927..1634    -  CDS            mCherry: mCherry is a basic (constitutively fluorescent) red fluorescent protein published in 2004, derived from Discosoma sp.. It is reported to be a very rapidly-maturing monomer with low acid sensitivity.
   1653..2360    -  CDS            mCherry: mCherry is a basic (constitutively fluorescent) red fluorescent protein published in 2004, derived from Discosoma sp.. It is reported to be a very rapidly-maturing monomer with low acid sensitivity.
   3276..3989    +  CDS            GFPmut3: GFPmut3 is a basic (constitutively fluorescent) green fluorescent protein published in 1996, derived from Aequorea victoria. It is reported to be a very rapidly-maturing weak dimer.
   4008..4721    +  CDS            GFPmut3: GFPmut3 is a basic (constitutively fluorescent) green fluorescent protein published in 1996, derived from Aequorea victoria. It is reported to be a very rapidly-maturing weak dimer.
   4740..5453    +  CDS            GFPmut3: GFPmut3 is a basic (constitutively fluorescent) green fluorescent protein published in 1996, derived from Aequorea victoria. It is reported to be a very rapidly-maturing weak dimer.
   5471..5658    +  terminator     ADH1 terminator: S. cerevisiae ADH1; transcription terminator for the S. cerevisiae alcohol dehydrogenase 1 (ADH1) gene
   7024..7042    -  promoter       T3 promoter: promoter for bacteriophage T3 RNA polymerase
   7085..7107    -  protein_bind   lac operator (fragment): The lac repressor binds to the lac operator to inhibit transcription in E. coli. This inhibition can be relieved by adding lactose or isopropyl-β-D-thiogalactopyranoside (IPTG). lac repressor encoded by lacI
   7111..7141    -  promoter       lac promoter: promoter for the E. coli lac operon
   7156..7177    -  protein_bind   CAP binding site: CAP binding activates transcription in the presence of cAMP. E. coli catabolite activator protein
   7190..7282    -  CDS            lacI (fragment): lac repressor; lacI; The lac repressor binds to the lac operator to inhibit transcription in E. coli. This inhibition can be relieved by adding lactose or isopropyl-β-D-thiogalactopyranoside (IPTG).
   7465..8053    -  rep_origin     ori: high-copy-number ColE1/pMB1/pBR322/pUC origin of replication
   8224..9084    -  CDS            AmpR: β-lactamase; bla; confers resistance to ampicillin, carbenicillin, and related antibiotics
   9085..9189    -  promoter       AmpR promoter: bla
   9216..9574    +  rep_origin     f1 ori (sequence partly withheld): f1 bacteriophage origin of replication; arrow indicates direction of (+) strand synthesis
   9676..9831    -  CDS            lacZα (fragment): LacZα fragment of β-galactosidase; lacZ fragment
   9839..9857    +  promoter       T7 promoter: promoter for bacteriophage T7 RNA polymerase
  11069..11350   +  CDS            URA3 (fragment): PYRF_YEAST - Experimental evidence at protein level: Swiss-Prot protein existence level 1. From Saccharomyces cerevisiae (strain ATCC 204508 / S288c) (Baker's yeast).
  11413..12243   +  CDS            URA3: PYRF_AURPU - Protein inferred from homology: Swiss-Prot protein existence level 3. From Aureobasidium pullulans (Black yeast) (Pullularia pullulans).
  12289..12486   +  terminator     TEF terminator: Ashbya gossypii TEF terminator
  12493..166     -  terminator     CYC1 terminator (fragment) (across the origin): S. cerevisiae CYC1; transcription terminator for CYC1
