[The description below was written by a language model from this plasmid's Addgene catalogue record and pLannotate feature annotations shown in this document.]
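Description:
pAP-U2-2 is an integrating dual-reporter vector for the black yeast-like fungus Aureobasidium pullulans, built by Gibson assembly in the pBlueScript II SK(+) backbone. In E. coli it is maintained as a high-copy plasmid through the ColE1/pUC-type origin and selected with ampicillin via the β-lactamase gene. The backbone also retains the f1 phage origin, remnants of the lac promoter/operator and lacZα region, and the flanking T3 and T7 promoters. No fungal replication origin is annotated, consistent with its stated design for integration at the native URA3 locus, with URA3 serving as the selectable marker.

The payload consists of two divergently oriented fluorescent reporter cassettes, both codon optimized for A. pullulans. On one strand, three tandem mCherry coding units are driven by the SpH2B promoter and followed by a fragment of the S. cerevisiae CYC1 terminator. On the other strand, three tandem GFP units (annotated as GFPmut3-like) are driven by the ScACT1 promoter and end at the S. cerevisiae ADH1 terminator. The two promoters themselves are not called in the feature table but presumably occupy the unannotated gap between the start of the mCherry and GFP arrays. Triplicating each fluorophore is a common way to increase signal per expressed molecule. The annotation also identifies an A. pullulans URA3 (orotidine-5'-phosphate decarboxylase) coding sequence followed by the Ashbya gossypii TEF terminator, preceded by a shorter URA3-like match. Together with the unannotated stretches on either side of the bacterial backbone, these probably provide the marker and the homology for locus targeting, although the record does not define the homology arms. The plasmid belongs to a set of optimized vectors for genetic engineering of A. pullulans, and serves to express red and green cytoplasmic reporters from a defined genomic site.
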