Addgene plasmid #236473: pAP-U2-2
Purpose: Plasmid for integration at the native URA3 locus with 3xmCherry under control of the SpH2B promoter and 3xGFP under control of the ScACT1 promoter.
Depositing lab: Daniel Lew. Depositing organization: Massachusetts Institute of Technology. Publication: Optimized vectors for genetic engineering of Aureobasidium pullulans. Colarusso AV, Williams AM, Gladfelter AS, Wirshing ACE, Lew DJ. Mol Biol Cell. 2025 Jun 1;36(6):mr5. doi: 10.1091/mbc.E25-02-0059. Epub 2025 Apr 9. PubMed 40202829.
Backbone
  Vector backbone: pBlueScript II SK (+)
  Backbone manufacturer: Stratagene
  Vector type: Yeast Expression
  Selectable markers: URA3
Growth in bacteria
  Bacterial resistance: Ampicillin, 100 μg/mL
  Growth temperature: 37°C
  Growth strain: DH5alpha
  Copy number: High Copy
Gene/Insert
  Gene/Insert name: spH2Bp-3xmCherry scACT1p-3xGFP
  Species: Aureobasidium pullulans
  Mutation: Codon optimized for A. pullulans
  Cloning method: Gibson Cloning
Terms and licenses: Academic/Nonprofit Terms; Industry Terms: Not Available to Industry
How to cite: pAP-U2-2 was a gift from Daniel Lew (Addgene plasmid # 236473 ; http://n2t.net/addgene:236473 ; RRID:Addgene_236473)
